Addgene plasmid #22853: Lact-C2-GFP-p416
Depositing lab: Sergio Grinstein. Depositing organization: Hospital for Sick Children. Publication: Membrane phosphatidylserine regulates surface charge and protein localization. Yeung T, Gilbert GE, Shi J, Silvius J, Kapus A, Grinstein S. Science. 2008 Jan 11. 319(5860):210-3. 10.1126/science.1152066 PubMed 18187657.
Backbone
  Vector backbone: P416 GPD
  Backbone size w/o insert (bp): 5780
  Vector type: Yeast Expression
  Selectable markers: URA3
Growth in bacteria
  Bacterial resistance: Ampicillin, 100 μg/mL
  Growth temperature: 37°C
  Growth strain: DH5alpha
  Copy number: Unknown
Gene/Insert
  Gene/Insert name: Lactadherin-C2
  Insert size (bp): 475
  Tag / fusion protein: GFP
  Cloning method: Restriction Enzyme; 5′ cloning site HindIII (not destroyed); 3′ cloning site XhoI (not destroyed)
  Sequencing primers: 5′ T7
Terms and licenses: Academic/Nonprofit Terms; Industry Terms: Not Available to Industry
How to cite: Lact-C2-GFP-p416 was a gift from Sergio Grinstein (Addgene plasmid # 22853 ; http://n2t.net/addgene:22853 ; RRID:Addgene_22853)
