[The description below was written by a language model from this plasmid's Addgene catalogue record.]
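Description:
Lact-C2-GFP-p416 is a yeast expression plasmid built on the p416 GPD backbone (about 5.8 kb without insert). It is a shuttle vector: in bacteria it is maintained under ampicillin selection, while in yeast it is selected through the URA3 auxotrophic marker, which complements uracil auxotrophy in ura3 host strains. The p416 series is generally known as a low-copy centromeric (CEN/ARS) family, and the "GPD" designation refers to the strong constitutive glyceraldehyde-3-phosphate dehydrogenase promoter. However, the record itself does not list the promoter, terminator or replication origins, and no feature table is provided to confirm them.

The payload is a roughly 475 bp insert encoding the C2 domain of lactadherin, fused to GFP and cloned by restriction digestion between HindIII and XhoI sites, both of which are retained. The record does not state the species of origin of the lactadherin sequence or whether GFP sits at the N- or C-terminus of the fusion. The lactadherin C2 domain is a phosphatidylserine-binding module, so the fluorescent fusion acts as a genetically encoded probe that reports where this lipid is exposed on the cytosolic face of cellular membranes. Consistent with the associated publication on phosphatidylserine, membrane surface charge and protein localization, the construct is suited to live-cell imaging of phosphatidylserine distribution in yeast. This could include comparing wild-type cells with lipid-metabolism mutants or examining how membrane lipid composition affects the targeting of charged proteins.
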