>Addgene plasmid #22853 | Lact-C2-GFP-p416 | addgene partial sequence | sequence record 28737 | 22853 with pBluescript-SK
CTTGCCNCCATGGTGAGCAAGGGCGAGGAGCTGTTCACCGGGGTGGTGCCCATCCTGGTCGAGCTGGACG
GCGACGTAAACGGCCACAAGTTCAGCGTGTCCGGCGAGGGCGAGGGCGATGCCACCTACGGCAAGCTGAC
CCTGAAGTTCATCTGCACCACCGGCAAGCTGCCCGTGCCCTGGCCCACCCTCGTGACCACCCTGACCTAC
GGCGTGCAGTGCTTCAGCCGCTACCCCGACCACATGAAGCAGCACGACTTCTTCAAGTCCGCCATGCCCG
AAGGCTACGTCCAGGAGCGCACCATCTTCTTCAAGGACGACGGCAACTACAAGACCCGCGCCGAGGTGAA
GTTCGAGGGCGACACCCTGGTGAACCGCATCGAGCTGAAGGGCATCGACTTCAAGGAGGACGGCAACATC
CTGGGGCACAAGCTGGAGTACAACCACAACAGCCACAACGTCTATATCATGGCCGACAAGCAGAAGAACG
GCATCAAGGTGAACTTCAAGATCCGCCACAACATCGAGGACGGCAGCGTGCAGCTCGCCGACCACTACCA
GCAGAACACCCCCATCGGCGACGGCCCCGTGCTGCTGCCCGACAACCACTACCTGAGCACCCAGTCCGCC
CTGAGCAAAGACCCCAACGAGAAGCGCGATCACATGGTCCTGCTGGAGTTCGTGACCGCCGCCGGGATCG
CTCTCGGCATGGACGAGCTGTACAAGTCCGGACTCANATCTTGCACTGAACCCCTAGGCCTG
