>Addgene plasmid #22853 | Lact-C2-GFP-p416 | addgene partial sequence | sequence record 28738 | 22853 with T7
GCGGCCGCAATTAAGCCCTTCGAGCGGTCCCAAAACCCTTCTCAAGGCAAGGGTTTTCAGTATAATGTTA
CATGCGTACACGCGTCTGTACAGAAAAAAAAGAAAAATTTGAAATATAAATAACGTTCTTAATACTAACA
TAACTATAAAAAAATAAATAGGGACCTAGACTTCAGGTTGTCTAACTCCTTCCTTTTCGGTTAGAGCGGA
TGTGGGGGGAGGGCGTGAATGTAAGCGTGACATAACTAATTACATGACTCGAGCTAACAGCCCAGCAGCT
CCACTCGCAGGGTGATACGGTTGTGCCAGGCCACGGGCTGGATCCGCACGAAGCGAGCCTGGAACGGCGT
CTCAAATATGTTCTTCTTGTGGGAATTATTGTCCATGTTACCAGGGAAAATCTTGCTTTCTGAGGCCCCC
GGGTCCTTGTACTCAGTCCAGGTCACACCATCATCACCATAGGCCACCCTGTAGGCAGCCACATATTGAA
TGTGGCCAAAGTCTCGGGCACCCTGGGTGATGATGCCCGTGACTCGCTTCTGGGAGCCCAGGTCAATCTG
CAGCCACTCAGAGGCACTGTTGGTCTGGGCGGTCCAGGCGTTGAACTTGCCCTGATTATCCAGTCGTGCG
TAGTAGGGAAACCAGCTAAAGGCACTCAGGCCCCAGGTTTTGTAGTAGCTGGAGGCTGTGATCTGCTTGT
TGGGGATGGTATTA
